Addgene plasmid #218535: pMXS-IRES-Blast FLVCR1b
Purpose: human FLVCR1b cDNA
Depositing lab: Kivanc Birsoy. Depositing organization: Rockefeller University. Publication: Integrative genetic analysis identifies FLVCR1 as a plasma-membrane choline transporter in mammals. Kenny TC, Khan A, Son Y, Yue L, Heissel S, Sharma A, Pasolli HA, Liu Y, Gamazon ER, Alwaseem H, Hite RK, Birsoy K. Cell Metab. 2023 Jun 6;35(6):1057-1071.e12. doi: 10.1016/j.cmet.2023.04.003. Epub 2023 Apr 25. PubMed 37100056.
Backbone
  Vector backbone: pMXS-IRES-Blast
  Vector type: Mammalian Expression, Retroviral
  Selectable markers: Blasticidin
Growth in bacteria
  Bacterial resistance: Ampicillin, 100 μg/mL
  Growth temperature: 37°C
  Growth strain: NEB Stable
  Copy number: Unknown
Gene/Insert
  Gene/Insert name: FLVCR1 (alt name: FLVCR1b)
  Species: H. sapiens (human)
  Mutation: Alternative isoform
  Entrez Gene: FLVCR1 (a.k.a. AXPC1, FLVCR, MFSD7B, PCA, PCARP, SLC49A1)
Terms and licenses: Academic/Nonprofit Terms; Industry Terms: Not Available to Industry
How to cite: pMXS-IRES-Blast FLVCR1b was a gift from Kivanc Birsoy (Addgene plasmid # 218535 ; http://n2t.net/addgene:218535 ; RRID:Addgene_218535)
