[The description below was written by a language model from this plasmid's Addgene catalogue record and pLannotate feature annotations shown in this document.]
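Description:
pMXS-IRES-Blast FLVCR1b is a Moloney murine leukemia virus-based retroviral vector for stable expression of the human FLVCR1b cDNA, an alternative isoform of FLVCR1 (also known as SLC49A1 or MFSD7B), in mammalian cells. In bacteria it is maintained through a high-copy ColE1/pUC-type origin and selected with ampicillin via a β-lactamase gene driven by its own promoter. A short lacI fragment next to the origin appears to be a backbone remnant with no functional role.

The proviral region begins with an MMLV 5' LTR, which acts as the promoter for the genomic transcript because no separate internal promoter is annotated. It is followed by the MMLV packaging signal (with a short MESV Ψ-like fragment), a truncated gag segment lacking its start codon that extends the packaging signal, and a pol-derived region containing a splice acceptor. Downstream lies the FLVCR1 open reading frame. It is annotated as a partial match to the full-length protein, consistent with the shorter isoform 2, which the annotation describes as a heme exporter acting from the mitochondrion to the cytoplasm. An EMCV IRES then links the insert to the blasticidin S deaminase gene, so both proteins are translated from a single bicistronic message and blasticidin resistance reports on transgene expression. A 3' LTR closes the cassette. The annotation software splits it into a ΔU3-like fragment and a longer LTR match, so the record does not clearly establish whether the vector is self-inactivating.

No epitope tag or reporter is recorded. Because gag, pol and env are not supplied, particles must be made in packaging cells, and transduced cells can then be selected with blasticidin. The associated publication concerns FLVCR1 as a plasma-membrane choline transporter, suggesting use for isoform-specific expression or comparison experiments.
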