Features (pLannotate 1.2.2; 14 found; start..end, strand, type, name):
     22..615     +  LTR            LTR: long terminal repeat from Moloney murine leukemia virus
    678..877     +  misc_feature   MMLV Ψ: packaging signal of Moloney murine leukemia virus (MMLV)
    929..1017    +  misc_feature   MESV Ψ (fragment): packaging signal of murine embryonic stem cell virus
   1094..1510    +  CDS            gag (truncated): truncated Moloney murine leukemia virus (MMLV) gag gene lacking the start codon
   1520..1894    +  misc_feature   pol region: Moloney murine leukemia virus (MMLV) pol region containing the splice acceptor site
   1917..2753    +  CDS            FLVCR1 (fragment): FLVC1_HUMAN - Also known as FLVCR. Experimental evidence at protein level: Swiss-Prot protein existence level 1. [Isoform 2]: Heme transporter that promotes heme efflux from the mitochondrion to the cytoplasm. Essential for erythroid differentiation. From Homo sapiens (Human).
   2892..3354    +  misc_feature   IRES: internal ribosome entry site (IRES) of the encephalomyocarditis virus (EMCV)
   3374..3763    +  CDS            BSD: blasticidin S deaminase; Aspergillus terreus BSD; confers resistance to blasticidin
   3812..3933    +  LTR            3' LTR (ΔU3) (fragment): self-inactivating 3' long terminal repeat (LTR) from Moloney murine leukemia virus
   3934..4403    +  LTR            LTR: long terminal repeat from Moloney murine leukemia virus
   4469..4521    -  CDS            lacI (fragment): lac repressor; lacI; The lac repressor binds to the lac operator to inhibit transcription in E. coli. This inhibition can be relieved by adding lactose or isopropyl-β-D-thiogalactopyranoside (IPTG).
   4704..5292    -  rep_origin     ori: high-copy-number ColE1/pMB1/pBR322/pUC origin of replication
   5456..6316    -  CDS            AmpR: β-lactamase; bla; confers resistance to ampicillin, carbenicillin, and related antibiotics
   6317..6421    -  promoter       AmpR promoter: bla
>Addgene plasmid #218535 | pMXS-IRES-Blast FLVCR1b | addgene full sequence | sequence record 432617 | Addgene NGS Result
CCCGAAAAGTGCCACCTGCATAATGAAAGACCCCACCTGTAGGTTTGGCAAGCTAGCTTAAGTAACGCCA
TTTTGCAAGGCATGGAAAAATACATAACTGAGAATAGAAAAGTTCAGATCAAGGTCAGGAACAGATGGAA
CAGCTGAATATGGGCCAAACAGGATATCTGTGGTAAGCAGTTCCTGCCCCGGCTCAGGGCCAAGAACAGA
TGGAACAGCTGAATATGGGCCAAACAGGATATCTGTGGTAAGCAGTTCCTGCCCCGGCTCAGGGCCAAGA
ACAGATGGTCCCCAGATGCGGTCCAGCCCTCAGCAGTTTCTAGAGAACCATCAGATGTTTCCAGGGTGCC
CCAAGGACCTGAAATGACCCTGTGCCTTATTTGAACTAACCAATCAGTTCGCTTCTCGCTTCTGTTCGCG
CGCTTCTGCTCCCCGAGCTCAATAAAAGAGCCCACAACCCCTCACTCGGCGCGCCAGTCCTCCGATTGAC
TGAGTCGCCCGGGTACCCGTGTATCCAATAAACCCTCTTGCAGTTGCATCCGACTTGTGGTCTCGCTGTT
CCTTGGGAGGGTCTCCTCTGAGTGATTGACTACCCGTCAGCGGGGGTCTTTCATTTGGGGGCTCGTCCGG
GATCGGGAGACCCCTGCCCAGGGACCACCGACCCACCACCGGGAGGTAAGCTGGCCAGCAACTTATCTGT
GTCTGTCCGATTGTCTAGTGTCTATGACTGATTTTATGCGCCTGCGTCGGTACTAGTTAGCTAACTAGCT
CTGTATCTGGCGGACCCGTGGTGGAACTGACGAGTTCGGAACACCCGGCCGCAACCCTGGGAGACGTCCC
AGGGACTTCGGGGGCCGTTTTTGTGGCCCGACCTGAGTCCAAAAATCCCGATCGTTTTGGACTCTTTGGT
GCACCCCCCTAATAGGAGGGATATGTGGTTCTGGTAGGAGACGAGAACCTAAAACAGTTCCCGCCTCCGT
CTGAATTTTTGCTTTCGGTTTGGGACCGAAGCCGCGCCGCGCGTCTTGTCTGCTGCAGCATCGTTCTGTG
TTGTCTCTGTCTGACTGTGTTTCTGTATTTGTCTGAAAATTAGGGCCAGACTGTTACCACTCCCTTAAGT
TTGACCTTAGGTCACTGGAAAGATGTCGAGCGGATCGCTCACAACCAGTCGGTAGATGTCAAGAAGAGAC
GTTGGGTTACCTTCTGCTCTGCAGAATGGCCAACCTTTAACGTCGGATGGCCGCGAGACGGCACCTTTAA
CCGAGACCTCATCACCCAGGTTAAGATCAAGGTCTTTTCACCTGGCCCGCATGGACACCCAGACCAGGTC
CCCTACATCGTGACCTGGGAAGCCTTGGCTTTTGACCCCCCTCCCTGGGTCAAGCCCTTTGTACACCCTA
AGCCTCCGCCTCCTCTTCCTCCATCCGCCCCGTCTCTCCCCCTTGAACCTCCTCGTTCGACCCCGCCTCG
ATCCTCCCTTTATCCAGCCCTCACTCCTTCTCTAGGCGCCCCCATATGGCCATATGAGATCTTATATGGG
GCACCCCCGCCCCTTGTAAACTTCCCTGACCCTGACATGACAAGAGTTACTAACAGCCCCTCTCTCCAAG
CTCACTTACAGGCTCTCTACTTAGTCCAGCACGAAGTCTGGAGACCTCTGGCGGCAGCCTACCAAGAACA
ACTGGACCGACCGGTGGTACCTCACCCTTACCGAGTCGGCGACACAGTGTGGGTCCGCCGACACCAGACT
AAGAACCTAGAACCTCGCTGGAAAGGACCTTACACAGTCCTGCTGACCACCCCCACCGCCCTCAAAGTAG
ACGGCATCGCAGCTTGGATACACGCCGCCCACGTGAAGGCTGCCGACCCCGGGGGTGGACCATCCTCTAG
ACTGCCGGATCTAGCTAGTTAATTAAATGTTTTATGGAACATCAGCTGTTGCCACACTTTTATTTATTTT
AACAGCAATTGCCTTCAAAGAAAAACCTCGGTATCCACCAAGTCAGGCTCAAGCAGCTCTTCAAGACAGT
CCCCCTGAAGAGTACTCCTATAAGAAATCAATAAGAAACCTGTTTAAAAACATTCCTTTTGTCCTTCTGT
TGATCACTTATGGTATCATGACTGGTGCCTTTTATTCAGTCTCAACGTTATTAAATCAAATGATATTGAC
ATATTATGAGGGAGAAGAAGTCAATGCTGGAAGGATTGGGCTAACGCTAGTAGTAGCTGGAATGGTGGGC
TCTATTCTTTGTGGCTTATGGCTGGATTATACTAAAACATACAAACAGACTACTCTGATAGTTTATATTT
TGTCTTTTATTGGAATGGTTATCTTTACTTTCACATTGGACCTTAGATATATTATCATCGTGTTTGTTAC
TGGAGGGGTGCTTGGCTTCTTCATGACTGGTTACCTCCCTTTGGGTTTTGAATTTGCTGTTGAAATCACT
TACCCTGAATCTGAAGGTACTTCATCTGGTCTTCTTAATGCTTCTGCACAGATATTTGGAATTTTGTTCA
CATTGGCTCAAGGAAAGCTCACATCAGACTATGGTCCTAAGGCAGGGAACATTTTTCTCTGTGTCTGGAT
GTTTATAGGCATCATATTAACAGCATTAATCAAGTCTGATCTGCGAAGACACAACATAAATATAGGAATT
ACAAATGTTGATGTTAAAGCTATACCAGCTGACAGTCCCACAGACCAAGAACCAAAAACGGTTATGTTGT
CCAAGCAGTCAGAATCAGCAATTTGAGCTACGTAAATTCCGCCCCCCCCCCCCCTCTCCCTCCCCCCCCC
CTAACGTTACTGGCCGAAGCCGCTTGGAATAAGGCCGGTGTGCGTTTGTCTATATGTTATTTTCCACCAT
ATTGCCGTCTTTTGGCAATGTGAGGGCCCGGAAACCTGGCCCTGTCTTCTTGACGAGCATTCCTAGGGGT
CTTTCCCCTCTCGCCAAAGGAATGCAAGGTCTGTTGAATGTCGTGAAGGAAGCAGTTCCTCTGGAAGCTT
CTTGAAGACAAACAACGTCTGTAGCGACCCTTTGCAGGCAGCGGAACCCCCCACCTGGCGACAGGTGCCT
CTGCGGCCAAAAGCCACGTGTATAAGATACACCTGCAAAGGCGGCACAACCCCAGTGCCACGTTGTGAGT
TGGATAGTTGTGGAAAGAGTCAAATGGCTCTCCTCAAGCGTATTCAACAAGGGGCTGAAGGATGCCCAGA
AGGTACCCCATTGTATGGGATCTGATCTGGGGCCTCGGTGCACATGCTTTACATGTGTTTAGTCGAGGTT
AAAAAAACGTCTAGGCCCCCCGAACCACGGGGACGTGGTTTTCCTTTGAAAAACACGATGATAATATGGC
CACAACCATGGTTCCTTTGTCTCAAGAAGAATCCACCCTCATTGAAAGAGCAACGGCTACAATCAACAGC
ATCCCCATCTCTGAAGACTACAGCGTCGCCAGCGCAGCTCTCTCTAGCGACGGCCGCATCTTCACTGGTG
TCAATGTATATCATTTTACTGGGGGACCTTGTGCAGAACTCGTGGTGCTGGGCACTGCTGCTGCTGCGGC
AGCTGGCAACCTGACTTGTATCGTCGCGATCGGAAATGAGAACAGGGGCATCTTGAGCCCCTGCGGACGG
TGCCGACAGGTGCTTCTCGATCTGCATCCTGGGATCAAAGCCATAGTGAAGGACAGTGATGGACAGCCGA
CGGCAGTTGGGATTCGTGAATTGCTGCCCTCTGGTTATGTGTGGGAGGGCTAAGTCGACGATAAAATAAA
AGATTTTATTTAGTCTCCAGAAAAAGGGGGGAATGAAAGACCCCACCTGTAGGTTTGGCAAGCTAGCTTA
AGTAACGCCATTTTGCAAGGCATGGAAAAATACATAACTGAGAATAGAGAAGTTCAGATCAAGGTCAGGA
ACAGATGGAACAGCTGAATATGGGCCAAACAGGATATCTGTGGTAAGCAGTTCCTGCCCCGGCTCAGGGC
CAAGAACAGATGGAACAGCTGAATATGGGCCAAACAGGATATCTGTGGTAAGCAGTTCCTGCCCCGGCTC
AGGGCCAAGAACAGATGGTCCCCAGATGCGGTCCAGCCCTCAGCAGTTTCTAGAGAACCATCAGATGTTT
CCAGGGTGCCCCAAGGACCTGAAATGACCCTGTGCCTTATTTGAACTAACCAATCAGTTCGCTTCTCGCT
TCTGTTCGCGCGCTTCTGCTCCCCGAGCTCAATAAAAGAGCCCACAACCCCTCACTCGGGGCGCCAGTCC
TCCGATTGACTGAGTCGCCCGGGTACCCGTGTATCCAATAAACCCTCTTGCAGTTGCATCCGACTTGTGG
TCTCGCTGTTCCTTGGGAGGGTCTCCTCTGAGTGATTGACTACCCGTCAGCGGGGGTCTTTCACATGCAG
CATGTATCAAAATTAATTTGGTTTTTTTTCTTAAGTATTTACATTAAATGGCCATAGTTGCATTAATGAA
TCGGCCAACGCGCGGGGAGAGGCGGTTTGCGTATTGGGCGCTCTTCCGCTTCCTCGCTCACTGACTCGCT
GCGCTCGGTCGTTCGGCTGCGGCGAGCGGTATCAGCTCACTCAAAGGCGGTAATACGGTTATCCACAGAA
TCAGGGGATAACGCAGGAAAGAACATGTGAGCAAAAGGCCAGCAAAAGGCCAGGAACCGTAAAAAGGCCG
CGTTGCTGGCGTTTTTCCATAGGCTCCGCCCCCCTGACGAGCATCACAAAAATCGACGCTCAAGTCAGAG
GTGGCGAAACCCGACAGGACTATAAAGATACCAGGCGTTTCCCCCTGGAAGCTCCCTCGTGCGCTCTCCT
GTTCCGACCCTGCCGCTTACCGGATACCTGTCCGCCTTTCTCCCTTCGGGAAGCGTGGCGCTTTCTCATA
GCTCACGCTGTAGGTATCTCAGTTCGGTGTAGGTCGTTCGCTCCAAGCTGGGCTGTGTGCACGAACCCCC
CGTTCAGCCCGACCGCTGCGCCTTATCCGGTAACTATCGTCTTGAGTCCAACCCGGTAAGACACGACTTA
TCGCCACTGGCAGCAGCCACTGGTAACAGGATTAGCAGAGCGAGGTATGTAGGCGGTGCTACAGAGTTCT
TGAAGTGGTGGCCTAACTACGGCTACACTAGAAGAACAGTATTTGGTATCTGCGCTCTGCTGAAGCCAGT
TACCTTCGGAAAAAGAGTTGGTAGCTCTTGATCCGGCAAACAAACCACCGCTGGTAGCGGTGGTTTTTTT
GTTTGCAAGCAGCAGATTACGCGCAGAAAAAAAGGATCTCAAGAAGATCCTTTGATCTTTTCTACGGGGT
CTGACGCTCAGTGGAACGAAAACTCACGTTAAGGGATTTTGGTCATGAGATTATCAAAAAGGATCTTCAC
CTAGATCCTTTTGCGGCCGGCCGCAAATCAATCTAAAGTATATATGAGTAAACTTGGTCTGACAGTTACC
AATGCTTAATCAGTGAGGCACCTATCTCAGCGATCTGTCTATTTCGTTCATCCATAGTTGCCTGACTCCC
CGTCGTGTAGATAACTACGATACGGGAGGGCTTACCATCTGGCCCCAGTGCTGCAATGATACCGCGAGAC
CCACGCTCACCGGCTCCAGATTTATCAGCAATAAACCAGCCAGCCGGAAGGGCCGAGCGCAGAAGTGGTC
CTGCAACTTTATCCGCCTCCATCCAGTCTATTAATTGTTGCCGGGAAGCTAGAGTAAGTAGTTCGCCAGT
TAATAGTTTGCGCAACGTTGTTGCCATTGCTACAGGCATCGTGGTGTCACGCTCGTCGTTTGGTATGGCT
TCATTCAGCTCCGGTTCCCAACGATCAAGGCGAGTTACATGATCCCCCATGTTGTGCAAAAAAGCGGTTA
GCTCCTTCGGTCCTCCGATCGTTGTCAGAAGTAAGTTGGCCGCAGTGTTATCACTCATGGTTATGGCAGC
ACTGCATAATTCTCTTACTGTCATGCCATCCGTAAGATGCTTTTCTGTGACTGGTGAGTACTCAACCAAG
TCATTCTGAGAATAGTGTATGCGGCGACCGAGTTGCTCTTGCCCGGCGTCAATACGGGATAATACCGCGC
CACATAGCAGAACTTTAAAAGTGCTCATCATTGGAAAACGTTCTTCGGGGCGAAAACTCTCAAGGATCTT
ACCGCTGTTGAGATCCAGTTCGATGTAACCCACTCGTGCACCCAACTGATCTTCAGCATCTTTTACTTTC
ACCAGCGTTTCTGGGTGAGCAAAAACAGGAAGGCAAAATGCCGCAAAAAAGGGAATAAGGGCGACACGGA
AATGTTGAATACTCATACTCTTCCTTTTTCAATATTATTGAAGCATTTATCAGGGTTATTGTCTCATGAG
CGGATACATATTTGAATGTATTTAGAAAAATAAACAAATAGGGGTTCCGCGCACATTTC
