>Addgene plasmid #218535 | pMXS-IRES-Blast FLVCR1b | depositor partial sequence | sequence record 426485 | Insert
ATGTTTTATGGAACATCAGCTGTTGCCACACTTTTATTTATTTTAACAGCAATTGCCTTCAAAGAAAAAC
CTCGGTATCCACCAAGTCAGGCTCAAGCAGCTCTTCAAGACAGTCCCCCTGAAGAGTACTCCTATAAGAA
ATCAATAAGAAACCTGTTTAAAAACATTCCTTTTGTCCTTCTGTTGATCACTTATGGTATCATGACTGGT
GCCTTTTATTCAGTCTCAACGTTATTAAATCAAATGATATTGACATATTATGAGGGAGAAGAAGTCAATG
CTGGAAGGATTGGGCTAACGCTAGTAGTAGCTGGAATGGTGGGCTCTATTCTTTGTGGCTTATGGCTGGA
TTATACTAAAACATACAAACAGACTACTCTGATAGTTTATATTTTGTCTTTTATTGGAATGGTTATCTTT
ACTTTCACATTGGACCTTAGATATATTATCATCGTGTTTGTTACTGGAGGGGTGCTTGGCTTCTTCATGA
CTGGTTACCTCCCTTTGGGTTTTGAATTTGCTGTTGAAATCACTTACCCTGAATCTGAAGGTACTTCATC
TGGTCTTCTTAATGCTTCTGCACAGATATTTGGAATTTTGTTCACATTGGCTCAAGGAAAGCTCACATCA
GACTATGGTCCTAAGGCAGGGAACATTTTTCTCTGTGTCTGGATGTTTATAGGCATCATATTAACAGCAT
TAATCAAGTCTGATCTGCGAAGACACAACATAAATATAGGAATTACAAATGTTGATGTTAAAGCTATACC
AGCTGACAGTCCCACAGACCAAGAACCAAAAACGGTTATGTTGTCCAAGCAGTCAGAATCAGCAATTTGA
